Addgene plasmid #242167: lenti-EF1a-dCas9-KRAB-H2B-mCherry
Purpose: Lentiviral expression of dCas9-KRAB with with H2B-mCherry reporter
Depositing lab: Amy Brock. Depositing organization: University of Texas at Austin.
Backbone
  Vector backbone: lenti-EF1a-dCas9-KRAB-Puro
  Backbone manufacturer: Kristen Brennand (AddGene #99372)
  Vector type: Mammalian Expression, Lentiviral, CRISPR
Growth in bacteria
  Bacterial resistance: Ampicillin, 100 μg/mL
  Growth temperature: 37°C
  Growth strain: NEB Stable
  Copy number: High Copy
Gene/Insert
  Gene/Insert name: dCas9-KRAB; T2A-H2B-mCherry
  Species: Synthetic
  Cloning method: Gibson Cloning
Terms and licenses: Academic/Nonprofit Terms; Industry Terms: Not Available to Industry
How to cite: lenti-EF1a-dCas9-KRAB-H2B-mCherry was a gift from Amy Brock (Addgene plasmid # 242167 ; http://n2t.net/addgene:242167 ; RRID:Addgene_242167)
