[The description below was written by a language model from this plasmid's Addgene catalogue record and pLannotate feature annotations shown in this document.]
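Description:
lenti-EF1a-dCas9-KRAB-H2B-mCherry is a 14.9 kb lentiviral, mammalian-expression CRISPR interference vector derived from lenti-EF1a-dCas9-KRAB-Puro, in which a T2A-H2B-mCherry reporter was introduced by Gibson cloning, apparently in place of the puromycin marker implied by the parent's name. It is propagated in E. coli as a high-copy plasmid through a ColE1/pUC-type origin with ampicillin selection (AmpR). The backbone also carries an f1 origin and an SV40/EM7-driven BleoR cassette with an SV40 poly(A) signal, which lies outside the region packaged into virus.

The viral genome is transcribed from a CMV enhancer/promoter fused to a truncated HIV-1 5' LTR, followed by the Ψ packaging signal, a gag fragment, the RRE for Rev-dependent nuclear export, and the cPPT/CTS. Downstream, the human EF-1α promoter drives a single open reading frame. It begins with a nucleoplasmin NLS and catalytically dead S. pyogenes Cas9. Next comes a repressor domain that the annotation tool labels as a ZNF720 fragment, which most likely corresponds to the KRAB domain named in the record. After it are histone H2B and mCherry, and the catalogue entry states these are linked through a T2A peptide, although that element is not annotated in the feature table. The T2A should yield dCas9-KRAB and a separate chromatin-bound red nuclear reporter from one transcript. A WPRE enhances expression, and the cassette ends in a truncated 3' LTR followed by a bGH poly(A) signal.

The stated purpose is lentiviral delivery of dCas9-KRAB, with H2B-mCherry marking transduced cells by nuclear fluorescence, which would allow identification or sorting rather than drug selection. No guide RNA cassette is annotated, so guides must be supplied separately for targeted transcriptional repression.
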