Features (pLannotate 1.2.2; 34 found; start..end, strand, type, name):
    544..610     -  CDS            small t antigen (fragment): SV40 (simian virus 40) small t antigen
    667..784     -  misc_feature   cPPT/CTS: central polypurine tract and central termination sequence of HIV-1
    834..934     -  CDS            Rev (fragment): human immunodeficiency virus 1 (HIV-1) Rev protein; rev; enhances nuclear export of unspliced and incompletely spliced viral mRNAs
   1311..1544    -  misc_feature   RRE: The Rev response element (RRE) of HIV-1 allows for Rev-dependent mRNA export from the nucleus to the cytoplasm.
   1690..2053    -  CDS            HIV-1 gag (fragment): gag protein from human immunodeficiency virus 1; gag
   2037..2162    -  misc_feature   HIV-1 Ψ: packaging signal of human immunodeficiency virus type 1
   2209..2389    -  LTR            5' LTR (truncated): truncated 5' long terminal repeat (LTR) from HIV-1
   2407..2606    -  promoter       CMV promoter: human cytomegalovirus (CMV) immediate early promoter
   2607..2986    -  enhancer       CMV enhancer: human cytomegalovirus immediate early enhancer
   3141..3193    +  misc_feature   bom (fragment): basis of mobility region from pBR322
   3252..3356    +  promoter       AmpR promoter: bla
   3357..4217    +  CDS            AmpR: β-lactamase; bla; confers resistance to ampicillin, carbenicillin, and related antibiotics
   4388..4976    +  rep_origin     ori: high-copy-number ColE1/pMB1/pBR322/pUC origin of replication
   5159..5251    +  CDS            lacI (fragment): lac repressor; lacI; The lac repressor binds to the lac operator to inhibit transcription in E. coli. This inhibition can be relieved by adding lactose or isopropyl-β-D-thiogalactopyranoside (IPTG).
   5264..5285    +  protein_bind   CAP binding site: CAP binding activates transcription in the presence of cAMP. E. coli catabolite activator protein
   5300..5330    +  promoter       lac promoter: promoter for the E. coli lac operon
   5334..5356    +  protein_bind   lac operator (fragment): The lac repressor binds to the lac operator to inhibit transcription in E. coli. This inhibition can be relieved by adding lactose or isopropyl-β-D-thiogalactopyranoside (IPTG). lac repressor encoded by lacI
   5427..5548    -  polyA_signal   SV40 poly(A) signal: SV40 polyadenylation signal
   5543..5668    -  CDS            ble (fragment): BLE_KLEPN - Experimental evidence at protein level: Swiss-Prot protein existence level 1. Binding protein with a strong affinity to the bleomycin family of antibiotics. Binds to CL990; an antimitotic-antibiotic compound. From Klebsiella pneumoniae.
   5678..6052    -  CDS            BleoR: antibiotic-binding protein; Sh ble from Streptoalloteichus hindustanus; confers resistance to bleomycin, phleomycin, and Zeocin™
   6071..6118    -  promoter       EM7 promoter: synthetic bacterial promoter&nbsp
   6166..6495    -  promoter       SV40 promoter: SV40 enhancer and early promoter
   6509..6937    -  rep_origin     f1 ori (sequence partly withheld): f1 bacteriophage origin of replication; arrow indicates direction of (+) strand synthesis
   6958..6979    -  promoter       SV40 promoter (fragment): SV40 enhancer and early promoter
   6983..7207    -  polyA_signal   bGH poly(A) signal: bovine growth hormone polyadenylation signal
   7239..7419    -  LTR            5' LTR (truncated): truncated 5' long terminal repeat (LTR) from HIV-1
   7426..8007    -  CDS            nef (fragment): NEF_HV1H2 - Experimental evidence at protein level: Swiss-Prot protein existence level 1. Extracellular Nef protein targets CD4(+) T-lymphocytes for apoptosis by interacting with CXCR4 surface receptors. From Human immunodeficiency virus type 1 group M subtype B (isolate HXB2) (HIV-1).
   7944..8532    -  misc_feature   WPRE: woodchuck hepatitis virus posttranscriptional regulatory element
   8561..9268    -  CDS            mCherry: mCherry is a basic (constitutively fluorescent) red fluorescent protein published in 2004, derived from Discosoma sp.. It is reported to be a very rapidly-maturing monomer with low acid sensitivity.
   9287..9664    -  CDS            H2B: human histone H2B; HIST1H2BJ
   9752..9940    -  CDS            ZNF720 (fragment): ZN720_HUMAN - Experimental evidence at protein level: Swiss-Prot protein existence level 1. From Homo sapiens (Human).
  10046..14147   -  CDS            dCas9 (fragment): catalytically dead mutant of the Cas9 endonuclease from the Streptococcus pyogenes Type II CRISPR/Cas system RNA-guided DNA-binding protein that lacks endonuclease activity due to the D10A mutation in the RuvC catalytic domain and the N863A mutation in the HNH catalytic domain
  14147..14194   -  CDS            nucleoplasmin NLS: bipartite nuclear localization signal from nucleoplasmin
  14210..537     -  promoter       EF-1α promoter (across the origin): strong constitutive promoter for human elongation factor EF-1α
>Addgene plasmid #242167 | lenti-EF1a-dCas9-KRAB-H2B-mCherry | addgene full sequence | sequence record 496074 | Addgene NGS Result
GAAAAAAAGCGTCGCAGCAGGTCATCAAAAATTTTAAATGGCTAGAGACTTATCGAAAGCAGCGAGACAG
GCGCGAAGGTGCCACCAGATTCGCACGCGGCGGCCCCAGCGCCCAGGCCAGGCCTCAACTCAAGCACGAG
GCGAAGGGGCTCCTTAAGCGCAAGGCCTCGAACTCTCCCACCCACTTCCAACCCGAAGCTCGGGATCAAG
AATCACGTACTGCAGCCAGGTGGAAGTAATTCAAGGCACGCAAGGGCCATAACCCGTAAAGAGGCCAGGC
CCGCGGGAACCACACACGGCACTTACCTGTGTTCTGGCGGCAAACCCGTTGCGAAAAAGAACGTTCACGG
CGACTACTGCACTTATATACGGTTCTCCCCCACCCTCGGGAAAAAGGCGGAGCCAGTACACGACATCACT
TTCCCAGTTTACCCCGCGCCACCTTCTCTAGGCACCGGTTCAATTGCCGACCCCTCCCCCCAACTTCTCG
GGGACTGTGGGCGATGTGCGCTCTGCCCACTGACGGGCACCGGAGCCAATTCCCACTCCTTTCAAGACCT
AGAAGGTCCATTAGCTGCAAAGATTCCTCTCTGTTTAAAACTTTATCCATCTTTGCAGCTAGCTAATTAA
CCAAACTGGATCTCTGCTGTCCCTGTAATAAACCCGAAAATTTTGAATTTTTGTAATTTGTTTTTGTAAT
TCTTTAGTTTGTATGTCTGTTGCTATTATGTCTACTATTCTTTCCCCTGCACTGTACCCCCCAATCCCCC
CTTTTCTTTTAAAATTGTGGATGAATACTGCCATTTGTCTGCAGAATTGGCGCACGCAGTGCCGATCCGT
TCACTAATCGAATGGATCTGTCTCTGTCTCTCTCTCCACCTTCTTCTTCTATTCCTTCGGGCCTGTCGGG
TCCCCTCGGGGTTGGGAGGTGGGTCTGAAACGATAATGGTGAATATCCCTGCCTAACTCTATTCACTATA
GAAAGTACAGCAAAAACTATTCTTAAACCTACCAAGCCTCCTACTATCATTATGAATAATTTTATATACC
ACAGCCAATTTGTTATGTTAAACCAATTCCACAAACTTGCCCATTTATCTAATTCCAATAATTCTTGTTC
ATTCTTTTCTTGCTGGTTTTGCGATTCTTCAATTAAGGAGTGTATTAAGCTTGTGTAATTGTTAATTTCT
CTGTCCCACTCCATCCAGGTCGTGTGATTCCAAATCTGTTCCAGAGATTTATTACTCCAACTAGCATTCC
AAGGCACAGCAGTGGTGCAAATGAGTTTTCCAGAGCAACCCCAAATCCCCAGGAGCTGTTGATCCTTTAG
GTATCTTTCCACAGCCAGGATTCTTGCCTGGAGCTGCTTGATGCCCCAGACTGTGAGTTGCAACAGATGC
TGTTGCGCCTCAATAGCCCTCAGCAAATTGTTCTGCTGCTGCACTATACCAGACAATAATTGTCTGGCCT
GTACCGTCAGCGTCATTGACGCTGCGCCCATAGTGCTTCCTGCTGCTCCCAAGAACCCAAGGAACAAAGC
TCCTATTCCCACTGCTCTTTTTTCTCTCTGCACCACTCTTCTCTTTGCCTTGGTGGGTGCTACTCCTAAT
GGTTCAATTTTTACTACTTTATATTTATATAATTCACTTCTCCAATTGTCCCTCATATCTCCTCCTCCAG
GTCTGAAGATCAGCGGCCGCTTGCTGTGCGGTGGTCTTACTTTTGTTTTGCTCTTCCTCTATCTTGTCTA
AAGCTTCCTTGGTGTCTTTTATCTCTATCCTTTGATGCACACAATAGAGGGTTGCTACTGTATTATATAA
TGATCTAAGTTCTTCTGATCCTGTCTGAAGGGATGGTTGTAGCTGTCCCAGTATTTGTCTACAGCCTTCT
GATGTTTCTAACAGGCCAGGATTAACTGCGAATCGTTCTAGCTCCCTGCTTGCCCATACTATATGTTTTA
ATTTATATTTTTTCTTTCCCCCTGGCCTTAACCGAATTTTTTCCCATCGCGATCTAATTCTCCCCCGCTT
AATACTGACGCTCTCGCACCCATCTCTCTCCTTCTAGCCTCCGCTAGTCAAAATTTTTGGCGTACTCACC
AGTCGCCGCCCCTCGCCTCTTGCCGTGCGCGCTTCAGCAAGCCGAGTCCTGCGTCGAGAGAGCTCCTCTG
GTTTCCCTTTCGCTTTCAAGTCCCTGTTCGGGCGCCACTGCTAGAGATTTTCCACACTGACTAAAAGGGT
CTGAGGGATCTCTAGTTACCAGAGTCACACAACAGACGGGCACACACTACTTGAAGCACTCAAGGCAAGC
TTTATTGAGGCTTAAGCAGTGGGTTCCCTAGTTAGCCAGAGAGCTCCCAGGCTCAGATCTGGTCTAACCA
GAGAGACCCAGTACAGGCAAAACGCGCTGCTTATATAGACCTCCCACCGTACACGCCTACCGCCCATTTG
CGTCAATGGGGCGGAGTTGTTACGACATTTTGGAAAGTCCCGTTGATTTTGGTGCCAAAACAAACTCCCA
TTGACGTCAATGGGGTGGAGACTTGGAAATCCCCGTGAGTCAAACCGCTATCCACGCCCATTGATGTACT
GCCAAAACCGCATCACCATGGTAATAGCGATGACTAATACGTAGATGTACTGCCAAGTAGGAAAGTCCCA
TAAGGTCATGTACTGGGCATAATGCCAGGCGGGCCATTTACCGTCATTGACGTCAATAGGGGGCGTACTT
GGCATATGATACACTTGATGTACTGCCAAGTGGGCAGTTTACCGTAAATACTCCACCCATTGACGTCAAT
GGAAAGTCCCTATTGGCGTTACTATGGGAACATACGTCATTATTGACGTCAATGGGCGGGGGTCGTTGGG
CGGTCAGCCAGGCGGGCCATTTACCGTAAGTTATGTAACGCGGAACTCCATATATGGGCTATGAACTAAT
GACCCCGTAATTGATTACTATTAATAACTAGTCAATAATCAATGTCAACGCGTATATCTGGCCCGTACAT
CGCGAAGCAGCGCAAAACGCCTAACCCTAAGCAGATTCTTCATGCAATTGTCGGTCAAGCCTTGCCTTGT
TGTAGCTTAAATTTTGCTCGCGCACTACTCAGCGACCTCCAACACACAAGCAGGGAGCAGATACTGGCTT
AACTATGCGGCATCAGAGCAGATTGTACTGAGAGTGCACCATAGGGGATCGGGAGATCTCCCGATCCGTC
GACGTCAGGTGGCACTTTTCGGGGAAATGTGCGCGGAACCCCTATTTGTTTATTTTTCTAAATACATTCA
AATATGTATCCGCTCATGAGACAATAACCCTGATAAATGCTTCAATAATATTGAAAAAGGAAGAGTATGA
GTATTCAACATTTCCGTGTCGCCCTTATTCCCTTTTTTGCGGCATTTTGCCTTCCTGTTTTTGCTCACCC
AGAAACGCTGGTGAAAGTAAAAGATGCTGAAGATCAGTTGGGTGCACGAGTGGGTTACATCGAACTGGAT
CTCAACAGCGGTAAGATCCTTGAGAGTTTTCGCCCCGAAGAACGTTTTCCAATGATGAGCACTTTTAAAG
TTCTGCTATGTGGCGCGGTATTATCCCGTATTGACGCCGGGCAAGAGCAACTCGGTCGCCGCATACACTA
TTCTCAGAATGACTTGGTTGAGTACTCACCAGTCACAGAAAAGCATCTTACGGATGGCATGACAGTAAGA
GAATTATGCAGTGCTGCCATAACCATGAGTGATAACACTGCGGCCAACTTACTTCTGACAACGATCGGAG
GACCGAAGGAGCTAACCGCTTTTTTGCACAACATGGGGGATCATGTAACTCGCCTTGATCGTTGGGAACC
GGAGCTGAATGAAGCCATACCAAACGACGAGCGTGACACCACGATGCCTGTAGCAATGGCAACAACGTTG
CGCAAACTATTAACTGGCGAACTACTTACTCTAGCTTCCCGGCAACAATTAATAGACTGGATGGAGGCGG
ATAAAGTTGCAGGACCACTTCTGCGCTCGGCCCTTCCGGCTGGCTGGTTTATTGCTGATAAATCTGGAGC
CGGTGAGCGTGGGTCTCGCGGTATCATTGCAGCACTGGGGCCAGATGGTAAGCCCTCCCGTATCGTAGTT
ATCTACACGACGGGGAGTCAGGCAACTATGGATGAACGAAATAGACAGATCGCTGAGATAGGTGCCTCAC
TGATTAAGCATTGGTAACTGTCAGACCAAGTTTACTCATATATACTTTAGATTGATTTAAAACTTCATTT
TTAATTTAAAAGGATCTAGGTGAAGATCCTTTTTGATAATCTCATGACCAAAATCCCTTAACGTGAGTTT
TCGTTCCACTGAGCGTCAGACCCCGTAGAAAAGATCAAAGGATCTTCTTGAGATCCTTTTTTTCTGCGCG
TAATCTGCTGCTTGCAAACAAAAAAACCACCGCTACCAGCGGTGGTTTGTTTGCCGGATCAAGAGCTACC
AACTCTTTTTCCGAAGGTAACTGGCTTCAGCAGAGCGCAGATACCAAATACTGTTCTTCTAGTGTAGCCG
TAGTTAGGCCACCACTTCAAGAACTCTGTAGCACCGCCTACATACCTCGCTCTGCTAATCCTGTTACCAG
TGGCTGCTGCCAGTGGCGATAAGTCGTGTCTTACCGGGTTGGACTCAAGACGATAGTTACCGGATAAGGC
GCAGCGGTCGGGCTGAACGGGGGGTTCGTGCACACAGCCCAGCTTGGAGCGAACGACCTACACCGAACTG
AGATACCTACAGCGTGAGCTATGAGAAAGCGCCACGCTTCCCGAAGGGAGAAAGGCGGACAGGTATCCGG
TAAGCGGCAGGGTCGGAACAGGAGAGCGCACGAGGGAGCTTCCAGGGGGAAACGCCTGGTATCTTTATAG
TCCTGTCGGGTTTCGCCACCTCTGACTTGAGCGTCGATTTTTGTGATGCTCGTCAGGGGGGCGGAGCCTA
TGGAAAAACGCCAGCAACGCGGCCTTTTTACGGTTCCTGGCCTTTTGCTGGCCTTTTGCTCACATGTTCT
TTCCTGCGTTATCCCCTGATTCTGTGGATAACCGTATTACCGCCTTTGAGTGAGCTGATACCGCTCGCCG
CAGCCGAACGACCGAGCGCAGCGAGTCAGTGAGCGAGGAAGCGGAAGAGCGCCCAATACGCAAACCGCCT
CTCCCCGCGCGTTGGCCGATTCATTAATGCAGCTGGCACGACAGGTTTCCCGACTGGAAAGCGGGCAGTG
AGCGCAACGCAATTAATGTGAGTTAGCTCACTCATTAGGCACCCCAGGCTTTACACTTTATGCTTCCGGC
TCGTATGTTGTGTGGAATTGTGAGCGGATAACAATTTCACACAGGAAACAGCTATGACCATGATTACGCC
AAGCTCTAGCTAGAGGTCGACGGTATACAGACATGATAAGATACATTGATGAGTTTGGACAAACCACAAC
TAGAATGCAGTGAAAAAAATGCTTTATTTGTGAAATTTGTGATGCTATTGCTTTATTTGTAACCATTATA
AGCTGCAATAAACAAGTTGGGGTGGGCGAAGAACTCCAGCATGAGATCCCCGCGCTGGAGGATCATCCAG
CCGGCGTCCCGGAAAACGATTCCGAAGCCCAACCTTTCATAGAAGGCGGCGGTGGAATCGAAATCTCGTA
GCACGTGTCAGTCCTGCTCCTCGGCCACGAAGTGCACGCAGTTGCCGGCCGGGTCGCGCAGGGCGAACTC
CCGCCCCCACGGCTGCTCGCCGATCTCGGTCATGGCCGGCCCGGAGGCGTCCCGGAAGTTCGTGGACACG
ACCTCCGACCACTCGGCGTACAGCTCGTCCAGGCCGCGCACCCACACCCAGGCCAGGGTGTTGTCCGGCA
CCACCTGGTCCTGGACCGCGCTGATGAACAGGGTCACGTCGTCCCGGACCACACCGGCGAAGTCGTCCTC
CACGAAGTCCCGGGAGAACCCGAGCCGGTCGGTCCAGAACTCGACCGCTCCGGCGACGTCGCGCGCGGTG
AGCACCGGAACGGCACTGGTCAACTTGGCCATGGTTTAGTTCCTCACCTTGTCGTATTATACTATGCCGA
TATACTATGCCGATGATTAATTGTCAACACGTGCTGATCAGATCCGAAAATGGATATACAAGCTCCCGGG
AGCTTTTTGCAAAAGCCTAGGCCTCCAAAAAAGCCTCCTCACTACTTCTGGAATAGCTCAGAGGCAGAGG
CGGCCTCGGCCTCTGCATAAATAAAAAAAATTAGTCAGCCATGGGGCGGAGAATGGGCGGAACTGGGCGG
AGTTAGGGGCGGGATGGGCGGAGTTAGGGGCGGGACTATGGTTGCTGACTAATTGAGATGCATGCTTTGC
ATACTTCTGCCTGCTGGGGAGCCTGGGGACTTTCCACACCTGGTTGCTGACTAATTGAGATGCATGCTTT
GCATACTTCTGCCTGCTGGGGAGCCTGGGGACTTTCCACACCCTAACTGACACACATTCCACAGAATTAA
TTCGCGTTAAATTTTTGTTAAATCAGCTCATTTTTTAACCAATAGGCCGAAATCGGCAAAATCCCTTATA
AATCAAAAGAATAGACCGAGATAGGGT
[37 nt withheld, positions 6608-6644]
AAAGAACGTGGACTCCAACGTCAAAGG
[49 nt withheld, positions 6672-6720]
T
[91 nt withheld, positions 6722-6812]
G
[124 nt withheld, positions 6814-6937]
GGGGATACCCCCTAGAGCCCCAGCTGGTTCTTTCCGCCTCAGAAGCCATAGAGCCCACCGCATCCCCAGC
ATGCCTGCTATTGTCTTCCCAATCCTCCCCCTTGCTGTCCTGCCCCACCCCACCCCCCAGAATAGAATGA
CACCTACTCAGACAATGCGATGCAATTTCCTCATTTTATTAGGAAAGGACAGTGGGAGTGGCACCTTCCA
GGGTCAAGGAAGGCACGGGGGAGGGGCAAACAACAGATGGCTGGCAACTAGAAGGCACAGTCGAGGCTGA
TCAGCGGGTTTAAACGGGCCCTGCTAGAGATTTTCCACACTGACTAAAAGGGTCTGAGGGATCTCTAGTT
ACCAGAGTCACACAACAGACGGGCACACACTACTTGAAGCACTCAAGGCAAGCTTTATTGAGGCTTAAGC
AGTGGGTTCCCTAGTTAGCCAGAGAGCTCCCAGGCTCAGATCTGGTCTAACCAGAGAGACCCAGTACAGT
CCGGATGCAGCTCTCGGGCCATGTGATGAAATGCTAGGCGGCTGTCAAACCTCCACTCTAATACTTCTCT
CTCCGGGTCATCCATCCCATGCAGGCTCACAGGGTGTAACAAGCGGGTGTTCTCTCCTTCATTGGCTTCT
TCTACCTTCTCTTGCTCAACTGGTACTAGCTTGTAGCACCATCCAAAGGTCAGTGGATATCTGATCCCTG
GCCCTGGTGTGTAGTTCTGCCAATCAGGGAAGTAGCCTTGTGTGTGGTAGATCCACAGATCAAGGATATC
TTGTCTTCGTTGGGAGTGAATTAGCCCTTCCAGTCCCCCCTTTTCTTTTAAAAAGTGGCTAAGATCTACA
GCTGCCTTGTAAGTCATTGGTCTTAAAGGTACCTGAGGTGTGACTGGAAAACCCACCTCCTCCTCCTCTT
GTGCTTCTAGCCAGGCACAATCAGCATTGGTAGCTGCTGTATTGCTACTTGTGATTGCTCCATGTTTTTC
TAGGTCTCGAGGTCGACGGTATCGATGCGGGGAGGCGGCCCAAAGGGAGATCCGACTCGTCTGAGGGCGA
AGGCGAAGACGCGGAAGAGGCCGCAGAGCCGGCAGCAGGCCGCGGGAAGGAAGGTCCGCTGGATTGAGGG
CCGAAGGGACGTAGCAGAAGGACGTCCCGCGCAGAATCCAGGTGGCAACACAGGCGAGCAGCCAAGGAAA
GGACGATGATTTCCCCGACAACACCACGGAATTGTCAGTGCCCAACAGCCGAGCCCCTGTCCAGCAGCGG
GCAAGGCAGGCGGCGATGAGTTCCGCCGTGGCAATAGGGAGGGGGAAAGCGAAAGTCCCGGAAAGGAGCT
GACAGGTGGTGGCAATGCCCCAACCAGTGGGGGTTGCGTCAGCAAACACAGTGCACACCACGCCACGTTG
CCTGACAACGGGCCACAACTCCTCATAAAGAGACAGCAACCAGGATTTATACAAGGAGGAGAAAATGAAA
GCCATACGGGAAGCAATAGCATGATACAAAGGCATTAAAGCAGCGTATCCACATAGCGTAAAAGGAGCAA
CATAGTTAAGAATACCAGTCAATCTTTCACAAATTTTGTAATCCAGAGGTTGATTACCGATAAGCTTGAT
ATCGTTCGAATTACTTGTACAGCTCGTCCATGCCGCCGGTGGAGTGGCGGCCCTCGGCGCGTTCGTACTG
TTCCACGATGGTGTAGTCCTCGTTGTGGGAGGTGATGTCCAACTTGATGTTGACGTTGTAGGCGCCGGGC
AGCTGCACGGGCTTCTTGGCCTTGTAGGTGGTCTTGACCTCAGCGTCGTAGTGGCCGCCGTCCTTCAGCT
TCAGCCTCTGCTTGATCTCGCCCTTCAGGGCGCCGTCCTCGGGGTACATCCGCTCGGAGGAGGCCTCCCA
GCCCATGGTCTTCTTCTGCATTACGGGGCCGTCGGAGGGGAAGTTGGTGCCGCGCAGCTTCACCTTGTAG
ATGAACTCGCCGTCCTGCAGGGAGGAGTCCTGGGTCACGGTCACCACGCCGCCGTCCTCGAAGTTCATCA
CGCGCTCCCACTTGAAGCCCTCGGGGAAGGACAGCTTCAAGTAGTCGGGGATGTCGGCGGGGTGCTTCAC
GTAGGCCTTGGAGCCGTACATGAACTGAGGGGACAGGATGTCCCAGGCGAAGGGCAGGGGGCCACCCTTG
GTCACCTTCAGCTTGGCGGTCTGGGTGCCCTCGTAGGGGCGGCCCTCGCCCTCGCCCTCGATCTCGAACT
CGTGGCCGTTCACGGAGCCCTCCATGTGCACCTTGAAGCGCATGAACTCCTTGATGATGGCCATGTTATC
CTCCTCGCCCTTGCTCACCATGGTGGCGACCGGTGGATCCTTAGCGCTGGTGTACTTGGTGATGGCCTTA
GTACCCTCGGACACGGCGTGCTTGGCCAACTCCCCAGGCAGCAGCAGGCGCACGGCCGTCTGGATCTCCC
TGGAGGTGATGGTCGAGCGCTTGTTGTAATGCGCCAGGCGGGAAGCCTCACCTGCGATGCGCTCGAAAAT
GTCGTTCACAAACGAATTCATGATGCCCATGGCCTTGGACGAAATGCCGGTGTCAGGGTGGACCTGCTTC
AGAACCTTGTACACATAGATGGAATAGCTCTCCTTGCGGCTGCGCTTGCGCTTCTTGCCGCCTTTCTTCT
GCGCCTTAGTCACCGCCTTCTTGGAGCCCTTTTTCGGGGCGGGAGCAGACTTCGCTGGCTCTGGCATTTC
GAAGGTCATGGGTCCGGGATTCTCTTCTACGTCTCCGCATGTGAGCAGGGAACCTCTTCCCTCCCCTGAA
CCTGTACAGTTAATTACCAGCCAAGGTTCTTCCCCCTTTTCGAGCCTAAGGATCACATCCGGTTTCGTCA
ACTGGTATCCGAGACTGACGAGGTTCTTGTAATTCTCAAGCATGACATTTCGATACACAATTTGTTGCGC
AGTATCCAGCAATTTCCACTCCTCACGTGTAAAGTCCACAAACACGTCCTTGAACGTAACCAGTGTTCTA
GCCCGTCCGGATCCAGCGGCCGCCACCTTCCTCTTTTTCTTAGGTCCGCTACCTCCTCCTCCGCTTCCTC
CTCCTCCGCTTCCACCTCCTCCAGCGCTGTCGCCTCCCAGCTGAGACAGGTCGATCCGTGTCTCGTACAG
GCCGGTGATGCTCTGGTGGATCAGGGTGGCGTCCAGCACCTCTTTGGTGCTGGTGTACCTCTTCCGGTCG
ATGGTGGTGTCAAAGTACTTGAAGGCGGCAGGGGCTCCCAGATTGGTCAGGGTAAACAGGTGGATGATAT
TCTCGGCCTGCTCTCTGATGGGCTTATCCCGGTGCTTGTTGTAGGCGGACAGCACTTTGTCCAGATTAGC
GTCGGCCAGGATCACTCTCTTGGAGAACTCGCTGATCTGCTCGATGATCTCGTCCAGGTAGTGCTTGTGC
TGTTCCACAAACAGCTGTTTCTGCTCATTATCCTCGGGGGAGCCCTTCAGCTTCTCATAGTGGCTGGCCA
GGTACAGGAAGTTCACATATTTGGAGGGCAGGGCCAGTTCGTTTCCCTTCTGCAGTTCGCCGGCAGAGGC
CAGCATTCTCTTCCGGCCGTTTTCCAGCTCGAACAGGGAGTACTTAGGCAGCTTGATGATCAGGTCCTTT
TTCACTTCTTTGTAGCCCTTGGCTTCCAGAAAGTCGATGGGATTCTTCTCGAAGCTGCTTCTTTCCATGA
TGGTGATCCCCAGCAGCTCTTTCACACTCTTCAGTTTCTTGGACTTGCCCTTTTCCACTTTGGCCACCAC
CAGCACAGAATAGGCCACGGTGGGGCTGTCGAAGCCGCCGTACTTCTTAGGGTCCCAGTCCTTCTTTCTG
GCGATCAGCTTATCGCTGTTCCTCTTGGGCAGGATAGACTCTTTGCTGAAGCCGCCTGTCTGCACCTCGG
TCTTTTTCACGATATTCACTTGGGGCATGCTCAGCACTTTCCGCACGGTGGCAAAATCCCGGCCCTTATC
CCACACGATCTCCCCGGTTTCGCCGTTTGTCTCGATCAGAGGCCGCTTCCGGATCTCGCCGTTGGCCAGG
GTAATCTCGGTCTTGAAAAAGTTCATGATGTTGCTGTAGAAGAAGTACTTGGCGGTAGCCTTGCCGATTT
CCTGCTCGCTCTTGGCGATCATCTTCCGCACGTCGTACACCTTGTAGTCGCCGTACACGAACTCGCTTTC
CAGCTTAGGGTACTTTTTGATCAGGGCGGTTCCCACGACGGCGTTCAGGTAGGCGTCGTGGGCGTGGTGG
TAGTTGTTGATCTCGCGCACTTTGTAAAACTGGAAATCCTTCCGGAAATCGGACACCAGCTTGGACTTCA
GGGTGATCACTTTCACTTCCCGGATCAGCTTGTCATTCTCGTCGTACTTAGTGTTCATCCGGGAGTCCAG
GATCTGTGCCACGTGCTTTGTGATCTGCCGGGTTTCCACCAGCTGTCTCTTGATGAAGCCGGCCTTATCC
AGTTCGCTCAGGCCGCCTCTCTCGGCCTTGGTCAGATTGTCGAACTTTCTCTGGGTAATCAGCTTGGCGT
TCAGCAGCTGCCGCCAGTAGTTCTTCATCTTCTTCACGACCTCTTCGGAGGGCACGTTGTCGCTCTTGCC
CCGGGCCTTGTCGCTTCTGGTCAGCACCTTGTTGTCGATGGAGTCGTCCTTCAGAAAGCTCTGAGGCACG
ATGTGGTCCACATCGTAGTCGGACAGCCGGTTGATGTCCAGTTCCTGGTCCACGTACATATCCCGCCCAT
TCTGCAGGTAGTACAGGTACAGCTTCTCGTTCTGCAGCTGGGTGTTTTCCACGGGGTGTTCTTTCAGGAT
CTGGCTGCCCAGCTCTTTGATGCCCTCTTCGATCCGCTTCATTCTCTCGCGGCTGTTCTTCTGTCCCTTC
TGGGTGGTCTGGTTCTCTCTGGCCATTTCGATCACGATGTTCTCGGGCTTGTGCCGGCCCATCACTTTCA
CGAGCTCGTCCACCACCTTCACTGTCTGCAGGATGCCCTTCTTAATGGCGGGGCTGCCGGCCAGATTGGC
AATGTGCTCGTGCAGGCTATCGCCCTGGCCGGACACCTGGGCTTTCTGGATGTCCTCTTTAAAGGTCAGG
CTGTCGTCGTGGATCAGCTGCATGAAGTTTCTGTTGGCGAAGCCGTCGGACTTCAGGAAATCCAGGATTG
TCTTGCCGGACTGCTTGTCCCGGATGCCGTTGATCAGCTTCCGGCTCAGCCTGCCCCAGCCGGTGTATCT
CCGCCGCTTCAGCTGCTTCATCACTTTGTCGTCGAACAGGTGGGCATAGGTTTTCAGCCGTTCCTCGATC
ATCTCTCTGTCCTCAAACAGTGTCAGGGTCAGCACGATATCTTCCAGAATGTCCTCGTTTTCCTCATTGT
CCAGGAAGTCCTTGTCCTTGATAATTTTCAGCAGATCGTGGTATGTGCCCAGGGAGGCGTTGAACCGATC
TTCCACGCCGGAGATTTCCACGGAGTCGAAGCACTCGATTTTCTTGAAGTAGTCCTCTTTCAGCTGCTTC
ACGGTCACTTTCCGGTTGGTCTTGAACAGCAGGTCCACGATGGCCTTTTTCTGCTCGCCGCTCAGGAAGG
CGGGCTTTCTCATTCCCTCGGTCACGTATTTCACTTTGGTCAGCTCGTTATACACGGTGAAGTACTCGTA
CAGCAGGCTGTGCTTGGGCAGCACCTTCTCGTTGGGCAGGTTCTTATCGAAGTTGGTCATCCGCTCGATG
AAGCTCTGGGCGGAAGCGCCCTTGTCCACCACTTCCTCGAAGTTCCAGGGGGTGATGGTTTCCTCGCTCT
TTCTGGTCATCCAGGCGAATCTGCTGTTTCCCCTGGCCAGAGGGCCCACGTAGTAGGGGATGCGGAAGGT
CAGGATCTTCTCGATCTTTTCCCGGTTGTCCTTCAGGAATGGGTAAAAATCTTCCTGCCGCCGCAGAATG
GCGTGCAGCTCTCCCAGGTGGATCTGGTGGGGGATGCTGCCGTTGTCGAAGGTCCGCTGCTTCCGCAGCA
GGTCCTCTCTGTTCAGCTTCACGAGCAGTTCCTCGGTGCCGTCCATCTTTTCCAGGATGGGCTTGATGAA
CTTGTAGAACTCTTCCTGGCTGGCTCCGCCGTCAATGTAGCCGGCGTAGCCGTTCTTGCTCTGGTCGAAG
AAAATCTCTTTGTACTTCTCAGGCAGCTGCTGCCGCACGAGAGCTTTCAGCAGGGTCAGGTCCTGGTGGT
GCTCGTCGTATCTCTTGATCATAGAGGCGCTCAGGGGGGCCTTGGTGATCTCGGTGTTCACTCTCAGGAT
GTCGCTCAGCAGGATGGCGTCGGACAGGTTCTTGGCGGCCAGAAACAGGTCGGCGTACTGGTCGCCGATC
TGGGCCAGCAGGTTGTCCAGGTCGTCGTCGTAGGTGTCCTTGCTCAGCTGCAGTTTGGCATCCTCGGCCA
GGTCGAAGTTGCTCTTGAAGTTGGGGGTCAGGCCCAGGCTCAGGGCAATCAGGTTGCCGAACAGGCCATT
CTTCTTCTCGCCGGGCAGCTGGGCGATCAGATTTTCCAGCCGTCTGCTCTTGCTCAGTCTGGCAGACAGG
ATGGCCTTGGCGTCCACGCCGCTGGCGTTGATGGGGTTTTCCTCGAACAGCTGGTTGTAGGTCTGCACCA
GCTGGATGAACAGCTTGTCCACGTCGCTGTTGTCGGGGTTCAGGTCGCCCTCGATCAGGAAGTGGCCCCG
GAACTTGATCATGTGGGCCAGGGCCAGATAGATCAGCCGCAGGTCGGCCTTGTCGGTGCTGTCCACCAGT
TTCTTTCTCAGGTGGTAGATGGTGGGGTACTTCTCGTGGTAGGCCACCTCGTCCACGATGTTGCCGAAGA
TGGGGTGCCGCTCGTGCTTCTTATCCTCTTCCACCAGGAAGGACTCTTCCAGTCTGTGGAAGAAGCTGTC
GTCCACCTTGGCCATCTCGTTGCTGAAGATCTCTTGCAGATAGCAGATCCGGTTCTTCCGTCTGGTGTAT
CTTCTTCTGGCGGTTCTCTTCAGCCGGGTGGCCTCGGCTGTTTCGCCGCTGTCGAACAGCAGGGCTCCGA
TCAGGTTCTTCTTGATGCTGTGCCGGTCGGTGTTGCCCAGCACCTTGAATTTCTTGCTGGGCACCTTGTA
CTCGTCGGTGATCACGGCCCAGCCCACAGAGTTGGTGCCGATGGCCAGGCCGATGCTGTACTTCTTGTCC
TTTTTCTTTTTTGCCTGGCCGGCCTTTTTCGTGGCCGCCGGCCTTTTCATGGTGGCCGTACGTCACGACA
CCTGAAATGGAAGAAAAAAACTTTGAACCACTGTCTGAGGCTTGAGAATGAACCAAGATCCAAACTCAAA
AAGGGCAAATTCCAAGGAGAATTACATCAAGTGCCAAGCTGGCCTAACTTCAGTCTCCACCCACTCAGTG
TGGGGAAACTCCATCGCATAAAACCCCTCCCCCCAACCTAAAGACGACGTACTCCAAAAGCTCGAGAACT
AATCGAGGTGCCTGGACGGCGCCCGGTACTCCGTGGAGTCACATGAAGCGACGGCTGAGGACGGAAAGGC
CCTTTTCCTTTGTGTGGGTGACTCACCCGCCCGCTCTCCCGAGCGCCGCGTCCTCCATTTTGAGCTCCCT
GCAGCAGGGCCGGGAAGCGGCCATCTTTCCGCTCACGCAACTGGTGCCGACCGGGCCAGCCTTGCCGCCC
AGGGCGGGGCGATACACGGCGGCGCGAGGCCAGGCACCAGAGCAGGCCGGCCAGCTTGAGACTACCCCCG
TCCGATTCTCGGTGGCCGCGCTCGCAGGCCCCGCCTCGCCGAACATGTGCGCTGGGACGCACGGGCCCCG
TCGCCGCCCGCGGCCCCAAAAACCGAAATACCAGTGTGCAGATCTTGGCCCGCATTTACAAGACTATCTT
GCCA
